Addgene plasmid #216887: pST39-Mega'-deltaJ
Purpose: Mega' with knockout of GvpJ
Depositing lab: George Lu. Depositing organization: Rice University. Publication: Elucidating the assembly of gas vesicles by systematic protein-protein interaction analysis. Iburg M, Anderson AP, Wong VT, Anton ED, He A, Lu GJ. EMBO J. 2024 Oct;43(19):4156-4172. doi: 10.1038/s44318-024-00178-2. Epub 2024 Sep 3. PubMed 39227754.
Backbone
  Vector backbone: pST39
  Vector type: Bacterial Expression
Growth in bacteria
  Bacterial resistance: Ampicillin, 100 μg/mL
  Growth temperature: 30°C
  Growth strain: DH5alpha
  Copy number: Low Copy
Gene/Insert
  Gene/Insert name: Mega' with knockout of GvpJ
  Species: Synthetic; Priestia megaterium
  Cloning method: Gibson Cloning
Terms and licenses: Academic/Nonprofit Terms; Industry Terms: Not Available to Industry
Depositor comments: Please visit https://www.biorxiv.org/content/10.1101/2023.07.23.550228v1 for bioRxiv preprint.
How to cite: pST39-Mega'-deltaJ was a gift from George Lu (Addgene plasmid # 216887 ; http://n2t.net/addgene:216887 ; RRID:Addgene_216887)
