[The description below was written by a language model from this plasmid's Addgene catalogue record and pLannotate feature annotations shown in this document.]
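Description:
pST39-Mega'-deltaJ is a bacterial expression plasmid built on the pST39 backbone. It carries a variant of the Priestia (formerly Bacillus) megaterium gas vesicle gene cluster, called Mega', in which GvpJ has been knocked out. The backbone is pBR322-like. It has a ColE1/pMB1-type origin together with the rop gene, which holds copy number down and fits the catalogue's "low copy" designation. It also has the bom mobilization region and a TEM beta-lactamase (bla) cassette with its own promoter for ampicillin selection. The insert was assembled by Gibson cloning and is listed as synthetic/P. megaterium in origin.

The payload lies on the reverse strand between a T7 promoter and a T7 terminator, a span of roughly 6 kb, so the cluster is evidently transcribed as an operon by T7 RNA polymerase in a suitable E. coli host. Automated annotation recognises only a few of the genes in this span. These are gvpB, the GvpA-type major shell protein, nearest the promoter, and further downstream gvpS plus a short gvpS-like fragment that may reflect homology to a related gene. The other cluster members are unannotated, and the record does not say how the GvpJ knockout was made (deletion, truncation or mutation). Several short fragment hits (SET1, ydeC, OsADH 5'-UTR, mbeC) are probably incidental or residual matches, not functional parts.

Gas vesicles are hollow, gas-filled protein nanostructures. The associated study concerns their assembly and the interactions among Gvp proteins. This single-gene knockout is presumably used alongside the intact Mega' cluster to test how GvpJ contributes to gas vesicle formation in a heterologous bacterial host.
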