Features (pLannotate 1.2.2; 15 found; start..end, strand, type, name):
     35..226     +  CDS            rop: Rop protein, which maintains plasmids at low copy number; rop
    328..467     +  misc_feature   bom: basis of mobility region from pBR322
    653..1241    -  rep_origin     ori: high-copy-number ColE1/pMB1/pBR322/pUC origin of replication
   1272..1311    -  terminator     fd terminator: central terminator from bacteriophage fd (Otsuka and Kunisawa, 1982)
   1318..2175    -  CDS            bla: BLAT_ECOLX - Experimental evidence at protein level: Swiss-Prot protein existence level 1. TEM-type are the most prevalent beta-lactamases in enterobacteria; they hydrolyze the beta-lactam bond in susceptible beta-lactam antibiotics, thus conferring resistance to penicillins and cephalosporins. TEM-3 and TEM-4 are capable of hydrolyzing cefotaxime and ceftazidime. TEM-5 is capable of hydrolyzing ceftazidime. TEM-6 is capable of hydrolyzing ceftazidime and aztreonam. TEM-8/CAZ-2, TEM- 16/CAZ-7 and TEM-24/CAZ-6 are markedly active against ceftazidime. IRT- 4 shows resistance to beta-lactamase in
   2176..2267    -  promoter       AmpR promoter: bla
   2334..2381    -  terminator     T7 terminator: transcription terminator for bacteriophage T7 RNA polymerase
   2389..2438    -  CDS            SET1 (fragment): solubility-enhancement tag derived from T7 phage gene 10B
   2471..2590    +  CDS            ydeC (fragment): YDEC_BACSU - Protein predicted: Swiss-Prot protein existence level 4. From Bacillus subtilis (strain 168).
   4252..4311    -  CDS            gvpS (fragment): GVPS_BACME - Protein inferred from homology: Swiss-Prot protein existence level 3. Gas vesicles are small, hollow, gas filled protein structures that are found in several microbial planktonic microorganisms. They allow the positioning of the organism at the favorable depth for growth (By similarity). From Bacillus megaterium.
   4370..4654    -  CDS            gvpS: GVPS_BACME - Protein inferred from homology: Swiss-Prot protein existence level 3. Gas vesicles are small, hollow, gas filled protein structures that are found in several microbial planktonic microorganisms. They allow the positioning of the organism at the favorable depth for growth (By similarity). From Bacillus megaterium.
   5295..5311    -  5'UTR          OsADH 5'-UTR (fragment): translational enhancer from the 5'-UTR of the Oryza sativa alcohol dehydrogenase gene (Sugio et al., 2008)
   7832..8095    -  CDS            gvpB: GVPB_BACME - Protein inferred from homology: Swiss-Prot protein existence level 3. Gas vesicles are small, hollow, gas filled protein structures that are found in several microbial planktonic microorganisms. They allow the positioning of the organism at the favorable depth for growth. GvpA type proteins form the essential core of the structure. From Bacillus megaterium.
   8343..8361    -  promoter       T7 promoter: promoter for bacteriophage T7 RNA polymerase
   8448..8558    -  CDS            mbeC (fragment): MBEC_ECOLX - Experimental evidence at protein level: Swiss-Prot protein existence level 1. Required for efficient mobilization of ColE1 plasmid and is thus essential to promote the specific transfer of the plasmid during conjugation. Probably functions by inducing DNA bending, helping the MbeA relaxase to melt the DNA around the nic site and cleave the phosphodiester bond. Binds specifically double-stranded DNA (dsDNA) containing the ColE1 oriT but does not recognize the inverted repeat (IR). From Escherichia coli.
>Addgene plasmid #216887 | pST39-Mega'-deltaJ | addgene full sequence | sequence record 445900 | Addgene NGS Result
CATGAACAGAAATCCCCCTTACACGGAGGCATCAGTGACCAAACAGGAAAAAACCGCCCTTAACATGGCC
CGCTTTATCAGAAGCCAGACATTAACGCTTCTGGAGAAACTCAACGAGCTGGACGCGGATGAACAGGCAG
ACATCTGTGAATCGCTTCACGACCACGCTGATGAGCTTTACCGCAGCTGCCTCGCGCGTTTCGGTGATGA
CGGTGAAAACCTCTGACACATGCAGCTCCCGGAGACGGTCACAGCTTGTCTGTAAGCGGATGCCGGGAGC
AGACAAGCCCGTCAGGGCGCGTCAGCGGGTGTTGGCGGGTGTCGGGGCGCAGCCATGACCCAGTCACGTA
GCGATAGCGGAGTGTATACTGGCTTAACTATGCGGCATCAGAGCAGATTGTACTGAGAGTGCACCATTGC
GGTGTGAAATACCGCACAGATGCGTAAGGAGAAAATACCGCATCAGGCGCTCTTCCGCTTCCTCGCTCAC
TGACTCGCTGCGCTCGGTCGTTCGGCTGCGGCGAGCGGTATCAGCTCACTCAAAGGCGGTAATACGGTTA
TCCACAGAATCAGGGGATAACGCAGGAAAGAACATGTGAGCAAAAGGCCAGCAAAAGGCCAGGAACCGTA
AAAAGGCCGCGTTGCTGGCGTTTTTCCATAGGCTCCGCCCCCCTGACGAGCATCACAAAAATCGACGCTC
AAGTCAGAGGTGGCGAAACCCGACAGGACTATAAAGATACCAGGCGTTTCCCCCTGGAAGCTCCCTCGTG
CGCTCTCCTGTTCCGACCCTGCCGCTTACCGGATACCTGTCCGCCTTTCTCCCTTCGGGAAGCGTGGCGC
TTTCTCATAGCTCACGCTGTAGGTATCTCAGTTCGGTGTAGGTCGTTCGCTCCAAGCTGGGCTGTGTGCA
CGAACCCCCCGTTCAGCCCGACCGCTGCGCCTTATCCGGTAACTATCGTCTTGAGTCCAACCCGGTAAGA
CACGACTTATCGCCACTGGCAGCAGCCACTGGTAACAGGATTAGCAGAGCGAGGTATGTAGGCGGTGCTA
CAGAGTTCTTGAAGTGGTGGCCTAACTACGGCTACACTAGAAGGACAGTATTTGGTATCTGCGCTCTGCT
GAAGCCAGTTACCTTCGGAAAAAGAGTTGGTAGCTCTTGATCCGGCAAACAAACCACCGCTGGTAGCGGT
GGTTTTTTTGTTTGCAAGCAGCAGATTACGCGCAGAAAAAAAGGATCTCAAGAAGATCCTTTGATCTTTT
CTACCGGTCCGTCCAAAAAAAAAGGCTCCAAAAGGAGCCTTTAATTGTATCGGTTTACCAATGCTTAATC
AGTGAAGCCCCTATTTCAGCAATCTGTCTATTTCGTTCGTCCATAGTTGCCTGACTACCCGTCGTGTAGA
TAACTACGATACGGGAAGGCTTACCATCTGGTCCAAGTGCGGCAATGATACCCCGTGAACCACGCTCTCC
TGCCCCAGATTTATCAGCAATAAACCAGCCAGCAGGAAGTGCCGAACGCAGTAGTGGTCCTGCAACTTTA
TCCGCTTCAAGCCAGTCTATTAATTGTTGCCGTGAAGCCAGAGTAAGTAGTTCGCCAGTTAATAGTTTGC
GTAATGTTGTTGCCATTGCCGCAGGCATTGTGGTGTCTCGCTCGTCGTTTGGTATGGCTTCATTCAGTTC
TGGTTCCCAACGGTCAAGGCGAGTTACATGGTCTCCCATATTGTGCAAAAAAGCGGTTAATTCCTTCGGT
CCACCGATGGTTGTCAGAAGTAAGTTCGCCGCAGTGTTATCACTCATCGTTATGGCGGCACTACATAATT
CTCTTACCGTCATTCCGTCCGTAAGGTGCTTTTCTGTCACTGGGGAGTATTCAACCAAGTCATTCTGCGA
ATAGTGTATTCGTCGTCCGAGTTGCTCTTGCCCCGCATCTACACGGGATAATACTGCTCCACATAGCAGA
ACTTTGAAAGTGCTCATCATTGGAAAACGCTCTTCAGGGCGAAAACTCTCAAGGATTTTACCGCTATTCA
AGTCCAGTTCTATGTATCCCACTCGTGCCCCCAATTGGTCCTCTGCGTCTTTTACTTTCACGAGCGTTTC
TGGGTGAGCAAAAACAGGAAGGCAAAATGCCGCAAAAAAGGGAATAAGGGCGACACGGAAATGTTGAATA
CTCATACTCTTCCTTTTTCAATATTATTGAAGCATTTATCAGGGTTATTGTCTCATGAGCGGATACATAT
TTGAATGTATTTAGAAAAATAAACAAATAGGGGAATTAAAAAAAAGCCCGCTCATTAGGCGGGCTACTAG
TCGGATATAGTTCCTCCTTTCAGCAAAAAACCCCTCAAGACCCGTTTAGAGGCCCCAAGGGGTTATGCTA
GTTATTGCTCAGCGGTGGCAGCAGCCAACTCAGCTTCCTTTCGGGCTTTGTTAGCAGCCGGATCTCTCGA
GACGCGTTCGCGAATCCGGACTGCAGCAAGCAGAAGCAAATGTGACGGAAGTCGCCTATCAAGTAGGGTT
TAATAGTACAAGCTATTTTATTAATCAGTTTCGAAAAGAAATGAAGATGACTCCGCTCATGTATCGAAAA
AAGAAGCTGCACATCTCATCACATCACTAAAAAACGGCGGGGCAATCACCCCGCCGTTTTTTATGAACTC
TTTTTACTCGTTGATTTTGCATCAGAAATCTTTCCTAAGAAAAACCCGTCTACTTCTGCTATTTTCCCTC
TCCAAAAGATTTTGCCTTTAGAAGGAGTAGATTTACTGTCTCCACAGTAAATCTTTGTATTTTTCAAATG
AATAAAATGGGCTTCTGCTTCTCCGTTTGATTCGCTCGCTTCGCTTGCTAAAGAGAATTGTTCGCTTAGC
GCCTGAGCCACTTCACTGCCTTCTTCAAACGTTTCGCTTAAGTAATCAAAGTATTCTTTTGCTGAAATCA
TGGTACCGGAAATCACAGCGCCGTTTACATTTAATGAAATATCAAGTGAAAAGCCGTGTTTATTAGAAGC
TTTCACAAAGTATTCAAGCGTATTGTCTTTAGTTGAAAAAGAAGGGCCTGTACTCATGTCTTTCTTTCCT
CCTTTACGTCTTAGGCTGTTGTATCGTCTTCACTAGAAAGAGATGTTGCTTCATCATCTTCTTCGTCCGT
GTTTTTCTTTGCTTTTGTATTTTTTGATTTTTTAGCTGTTGACTTTTTTGGTTTCGCTTCCTTTTTTTCT
TCTTCGCTTTCATCTTCGTCTTCTTCTTCTGTTTTTACTTTTTTATTTTTTTTGTTTGAGCGAGAATCTT
CCTCTTCTTCCTCGCTGTCTTCGTCACTTTCACTTTCTTCTTCCTCAGCTTCTTTTTTATCCTTTTTACG
TGGCTTAGATGTTTCTTCTTCGTTTTCATCGTCCTGCTCGTTTTCATCGTTTTCATCGTTCTCATCGTTC
TCTTCTTCGTCGGAATCTGTATCTTCCGCTTCTTCGTCTTGATTTTTATTGAGGCTAAGCTCAACAAGCA
TGTTCATTTTTTCTTCAAGCTGTGATAAGCGATCTTGAAGAGTTTGATTTTCTTCTTTTAACTCGTCGTA
CTCTTGAACGTTATCGTCTTCTGTTTCGCTACTAGAAGAATTTACGTTTTCTTCATCATCTTTTGATTTA
TCTTTATCTTTTTTAAACAAGCTTCCCGCAGATGTTTTCAGGCTGGCCACGCTGCTTTTTGATTTTTCTT
TTACCTTTGTTCCTAAATCAGATGCTTTGCTTTTTAATTCGTCTGTATCAATGCGGTCAAGGAGACTTTT
TCGATTTTCAGGAGTCGATACATATCCAATCGTTGCACCGATGATGCCTCCTGCTACCGCTCGTTTGATT
GGCCCGCTGCTTGTTGTTTTGCTTGCTTTTGAACCGTTCTTTTCTTTTGAACCGTTTTCCGCATTTTTAT
TTTCCTTGTTTTCTGCCTGTGTGTTATCTAATTTTGTTTCAGTTGCCATTGTAAATCCCTCCATTTTTTA
AGTAGCGTACAGCTGACCGCTTAAAGCAGGCTGCCTAGCGGGCCAAGATCAATATTTAAATCTTCTGCAT
CCAGACCGAACACCTCTTTCAACTCGTCCATTTTTTCTTCTAAGTTCATTAGTGCAATTCCTAAGTTTTC
AATTTGTTCGTCCGTCAACGTTCCACCCTCCACCCGCCTCATGGCATGACGTTCAACGATTTGCCTCAAT
AGCTCAATAACTGTCATCACAAGCTGCGCTAAGCCTTGTTCAGCTTGATCAGGATCCAAGTGGATTCGTC
CATTTGCTTGGCTGACCGGTTGCATCTATTAATTCCTCCTGGACTGTCACGCTTAACCGCTCGGAATTCG
AGAAAGCATACGACTGCTCGCAAGGGTCACGAACCTAGAGGGTTCGTCCACTTACTAGGCTGGCCCGTAG
CGTCCATCAGCTCTTCTTTTTGTTTATCAAATTGTTCAGAAGTGATTGGTTTGTGATTTCCTTCTTTTGC
TTGCACAAGCGTTTCAACCGAAGAAATAAGCACCCGCAAATCCAAATACACTAAATCGACGCCAGCTATG
GAAATGATTAAGTCTCCTTTAATGGCGACTCCTTTATCTAAAATGACATCTAAAATATCAATAAGAGCAA
TATCTTTATTCTCCATGGATTGTTTAAGAGACATAATGTTAATTCCTCACTTTACGCAAAGCTCGAGAAA
TGATAGGGCGGCCATGGTCCCGTCACTTCAAACTTCCAGCCTTTATTTTCAAGCCTTTGCTGAAGCTCTT
CTATTTCGTTTACGAACTTAGTAATCTGCAGAGACGGGAGAAGAAACACGCTGTTCCACGCCATCTGTTC
AGCTGCGCCAGTTACGTCTTTGCTCCAATTCTTTTTAACAGAGTCATAAAGCGATAATTCTTTTAGCTTG
TCATGTATCTCTTCACACACTTTGTTTTTGTGAAGCTCTAATTCTTTTTCAATCAGCTGATCTATTTTTT
TCTTTTCAAAAAACTGTCTTCCTGGTGATAAGTGACTAATTTCTTGTTTTTTCGCTTTCACGCTTTCATT
CGTTTCGCTGATTCCTTTTTTAAGCTCTGTATCATCACAGTAAATTTTCACATTCCACTCTTCATTTCCT
TGAAGCAGCGTCAGTGAATTCTCTATCTTTTCTTTGTTAATCTCAATAGCTGCCTGCAGACTTTCTTCAC
CTTTATAAATGGTGCAAAATTTTAATGGAATGATCGTAAATTCTTCGTACAAAGCGGCTACCGTTTCGTG
ATGATGAAATGCTTTTTCCTGCAGCCAGCTCATATCCTGCTCCATTTTTTCTTGAATCACTTTTTCTGAA
TAGGTGTCAGCATCCAGCTTAGAAACTACAGCCGTCACCTGATCAAACGCAATTGGGTACAGTGAATGTT
CTCCGTCAAACCCCTTATAAGATGGAAACGGCTCTATGGCTGCTGCTTCTTTTGTTGGAATTAAACCGTA
TAAATACAGTAATTCTCCCATCTAGGATTCCTCATTTCTTTTTTGTGTTAGCTCTTCCCATTGTTCAATT
TCTCTGCGTTTCGCAATTTCGTACCTCATTAACAATTCATCTTCTTTTTCTTGAAACGCTTCTTCTGGAA
TTTCACCAAGCTCAAACATCATTTGAAGCTGAATGAGCTTTTGCTGAATCGTCGGAAGGTCATATAGCTG
TTTATCAGCTTCTTCCTGTACTTTTTCGCCGATTTTCACTACAAGGTTAATGGGTGCGGTTACTAATTTG
TGAAGCACGTTATTTCTCTTCTACTTTTAGGCGAATGTTCACAAAATTATAAGCAGGCCAAGGACCGCTG
TAATGAAAATCGGCTTTGTCTTTCCAGTTTTCATGCGCTTCATTTACTTTTTCATCAAACTTCGCTTCAT
CTTCTCGGTTAATTAAGAAAGACGCGTTTAAAAGCATCGTTTCGCCCGTTGGCTCATTTGCTTTTGCTGC
TTCCGCTGCTTCTTCAAGCGGAGAAAACACATCTGTCTTGACTTCTTTTTGCAGGGAAGTAAACATCTTT
TGAGCCATTCCTCCAAGTTGAATACGCTCATAATAACCGGCTGCTTCTGATTTTCCTTTTACGGATGCTG
ATACTTTCTCAAGTTCAGGATTTTCGTTTACTTTTTTCTCAAGCCATTCTTTTTTCCCAATTACTTTTAA
ACCGACTTCAATTTTTCCTTTGATCGCTGGAAACAGCTTTTCAAACTGCGGATAAAGGTTTTCCAAAAGA
ACTTTTACGTCTTCTTTTGATTTGAATACATTCCCAAAGCTGATTGGAATAACCGTATCGTTCTTGTCCA
TAATCGCTGCTACTGCGTTTTGATGCATTAATAAATTTTGGCGATTAGGATGATAAATTTTCATCGGTAC
TTCAGCTGCTACCATAGCCGCGTCTTTGTAGCGAATCAAAAATGTTTCAGCTTTTGTTCCTTCTACTTCC
ACGGCGCCAAATTCTTCGTCTTTATCCGTTTGAATGGCGCTAAAAATATAAATACCTGTTTCGTTTGTTT
CACTCATGTTTTCAAGCTCCTTTACTTTTCTTCAGTGTCTATATTCTTACATTCTTCTAAAATGATTTTT
TCGGCTTTGCTTTTTGCATTTTCTTCATCCAAACATTTGGTAAGCGGATGATGCAAAATATCGATACATA
ACGTTTGAAAATCTTCGTCACTTCCATCGATAGGAATGTCTTGCTGCGTGGCAAGGGTAGCGATCATAAG
CGAAGCCCGCAGGCTAAGTCCGCTGCTGTTTTCGTCTCCAGAGCGGTTTCGCACGTTTGCTACGAGCGTT
ACAATTGTGCGCGCTTCATCTTCTTCTACGTCCGTTTTCTCCGTTAAAATCGCTGTCTCTCTGTCGATGT
CTTTATAATCAATAAACATGGTAATTAACCTGTCGAGAAGCGCATCTTGCGTATCATATACGCCGGCATA
CTCAGCTGGATTGCTTGTGAAGATGACGCGGAAATCGGGATGCACGCGCACAAAAGGATCGGTCATTTTT
ACTCCATACAGCGGCAGCACGCCTTCTTCTAATATCGATAGAAAGATATTATTCGTCGCAGGCTTAGAAC
GAGTAAATTCGTCGTAAATCAGCGTATAGCCATTTTTTACAGCTTCAAGCAATCGGCCATCCTGCCAGTT
TTCACTCACCTGTTCATCTTTTTTATAGACAGAACGAACGTACTGGTCGATTACTTTTTTGCTCGTGTAT
CCCGTAAAATCGCCAATTAAATCTTTGTTGTTGAGCTCGTGATTCCCGTGCATCAGCATTACAGGACGCT
TTCTCTTTTTAGCAAGCGCTCGCGCTAAAGAGGTTTTGCCTCCGCCGGCAGGACCTGTAAAATGAATGGA
ATAGCCGGATTTTAAATAGCTCAGCGCTCTTGAAAGAACCTCTTTTGTCTCGTCATCTTGTATAAAAGCT
CCACTGCCTTTTTTCCTTTTGTCTGTTAAGACGGTCATTTTTACGTTCCTCCTGCCATCTTATCGTTTAT
GCTTCAATGCCAATGGCGCTTCTATATCTGACGTCGAGTCGTTTGAATGAAATGACTTCTTTTTCTTTAT
TTACAAAGCACTCGTACGTTCCGAGCATTTCATCTTTGGCGTATTTTTTCATATATTCTCGTTCTTCAAT
GACTTCAACAATAACTCTCCAACCTTCATCTTCAGTAGCTTCCACCGAGGTAATTTTATGAGGAGGAGCT
ACGTGTTCACCGAAAAAGTCGTTCACGGCTTGCATAATTTTTTTAATTTCCATTTTTAGTAGCCTCCAAT
AGTTAGATCTAAAAGCTGGAACCACCCTCAAAAAAGGAAGGTTCCATACCACTTCATATTAAATACTAAA
ACGCGGCTGCCCTTCACTTGAATTTGAACGTTCAGGAAGACCGTTTTCTTCTACGTCGTCACGAAGAAGC
CCTACTGCTTCTGCATAGCGTAACCATGTATCAACACTGGCAATAACCACTCGCGCTTCAATCGTTAAAA
TTTCAATTCCTACAACAGAAACTCTTGCAAAAGCATCAATAACAATTCCTTTATCTAAAATACGGTCAAT
GACTTCTGCTAAACTTGAACTATTAGTACTTTTTTGAATAGACATATCTCATTTCTCCTTTCGCTTATGA
TCCCATTGTTTTTAAATCTGTAGATGATTTAATATCATTAGAACTTTTAATCTTAGTAGAGCTTTTAATA
TCCGTTGCTTTTTTAATCTGATTTACGCCTTTTATTTTCCGCTTATTTTTTGACTTCTCTTTATCGTCTG
AAGAAGAAACTTTTTCTTGAAAGTTTTCTCCAGCTTCTTTCACATCGCTAAGCTATCTCTAGAGGGAAAC
CGTTGTGGTCTCCCTATAGTGAGTCGTATTAATTTCGCGGGATCGATGCATGGTGCCAACACCTACATCT
GTATTAACGAAGCGCTGGCATTGACCCTGAGTGATTTTTCTCTGGTCCCGCCGCATCCATACCGCCAGTT
GTTTACCCTCACAACGTTCCAGTAACCGGGCATGTTCATCATCAGTAACCCGTATCGTGAGCATCCTCTC
TCGTTTCATCGGTATCATTACCC
